>Addgene plasmid #125456 | Lenti-(BB)-hPGK-KRAB-dCas9-P2A-BlastR ZFAND3-guide1 | addgene full sequence | sequence record 251378 | Addgene NGS Result
GTTTTAGAGCTAGAAATAGCAAGTTAAAATAAGGCTAGTCCGTTATCAACTTGAAAAAGTGGCACCGAGT
CGGTGCTTTTTTGAATTCGCTAGCTAGGTCTTGAAAGGGGTTGGGGTTGCGCCTTTTCCAAGGCAGCCCT
GGGTTTGCGCAGGGACGCGGCTGCTCTGGGCGTGGTTCCGGGAAACGCAGCGGCGCCGACCCTGGGTCTC
GCACATTCTTCACGTCCGTTCGCAGCGTCACCCGGATCTTCGCCGCTACCCTTGTGGGCCCCCCGGCGAC
GCTTCCTGCTCCGCCCCTAAGTCGGGAAGGTTCCTTGCGGTTCGCGGCGTGCCGGACGTGACAAACGGAA
GCCGCACGTCTCACTAGTACCCTCGCAGACGGACAGCGCCAGGGAGCAATGGCAGCGCGCCGACCGCGAT
GGGCTGTGGCCAATAGCGGCTGCTCAGCAGGGCGCGCCGAGAGCAGCGGCCGGGAAGGGGCGGTGCGGGA
GGCGGGGTGTGGGGCGGTAGTGTGGGCCCTGTTCCTGCCCGCGCGGTGTTCCGCATTCTGCAAGCCTCCG
GAGCGCACGTCGGCAGTCGGCTCCCTCGTTGACCGAATCACCGACCTCTCTCCCCAGGACCGGTGATCCG
CCACCATGGATGCTAAGTCACTAACTGCCTGGTCCCGGACACTGGTGACCTTCAAGGATGTATTTGTGGA
CTTCACCAGGGAGGAGTGGAAGCTGCTGGACACTGCTCAGCAGATCGTGTACAGAAATGTGATGCTGGAG
AACTATAAGAACCTGGTTTCCTTGGGTTATCAGCTTACTAAGCCAGATGTGATCCTCCGGTTGGAGAAGG
GAGAAGAGCCCGGCGGTTCCGGCGGAGGGTCGATGGACAAGAAGTACAGCATCGGCCTGGCCATCGGCAC
CAACTCTGTCGGCTGGGCCGTGATCACCGACGAGTACAAGGTGCCCAGCAAGAAATTCAAGGTGCTGGGC
AACACCGACCGGCACAGCATCAAGAAGAACCTGATCGGCGCCCTGCTGTTCGACAGCGGAGAAACAGCCG
AGGCCACCCGGCTGAAGAGAACCGCCAGAAGAAGATACACCAGACGGAAGAACCGGATCTGCTATCTGCA
AGAGATCTTCAGCAACGAGATGGCCAAGGTGGACGACAGCTTCTTCCACAGACTGGAAGAGTCCTTCCTG
GTGGAAGAGGATAAGAAGCACGAGCGGCACCCCATCTTCGGCAACATCGTGGACGAGGTGGCCTACCACG
AGAAGTACCCCACCATCTACCACCTGAGAAAGAAACTGGTGGACAGCACCGACAAGGCCGACCTGCGGCT
GATCTATCTGGCCCTGGCCCACATGATCAAGTTCCGGGGCCACTTCCTGATCGAGGGCGACCTGAACCCC
GACAACAGCGACGTGGACAAGCTGTTCATCCAGCTGGTGCAGACCTACAACCAGCTGTTCGAGGAAAACC
CCATCAACGCCAGCGGCGTGGACGCCAAGGCCATCCTGTCTGCCAGACTGAGCAAGAGCAGACGGCTGGA
AAATCTGATCGCCCAGCTGCCCGGCGAGAAGAAGAATGGCCTGTTCGGCAACCTGATTGCCCTGAGCCTG
GGCCTGACCCCCAACTTCAAGAGCAACTTCGACCTGGCCGAGGATGCCAAACTGCAGCTGAGCAAGGACA
CCTACGACGACGACCTGGACAACCTGCTGGCCCAGATCGGCGACCAGTACGCCGACCTGTTTCTGGCCGC
CAAGAACCTGTCCGACGCCATCCTGCTGAGCGACATCCTGAGAGTGAACACCGAGATCACCAAGGCCCCC
CTGAGCGCCTCTATGATCAAGAGATACGACGAGCACCACCAGGACCTGACCCTGCTGAAAGCTCTCGTGC
GGCAGCAGCTGCCTGAGAAGTACAAAGAGATTTTCTTCGACCAGAGCAAGAACGGCTACGCCGGCTACAT
CGATGGCGGAGCCAGCCAGGAAGAGTTCTACAAGTTCATCAAGCCCATCCTGGAAAAGATGGACGGCACC
GAGGAACTGCTCGTGAAGCTGAACAGAGAGGACCTGCTGCGGAAGCAGCGGACCTTCGACAACGGCAGCA
TCCCCCACCAGATCCACCTGGGAGAGCTGCACGCCATTCTGCGGCGGCAGGAAGATTTTTACCCATTCCT
GAAGGACAACCGGGAAAAGATCGAGAAGATCCTGACCTTCCGCATCCCCTACTACGTGGGCCCTCTGGCC
AGGGGAAACAGCAGATTCGCCTGGATGACCAGAAAGAGCGAGGAAACCATCACCCCCTGGAACTTCGAGG
AAGTGGTGGACAAGGGCGCCAGCGCCCAGAGCTTCATCGAGCGGATGACCAACTTCGATAAGAACCTGCC
CAACGAGAAGGTGCTGCCCAAGCACAGCCTGCTGTACGAGTACTTCACCGTGTACAACGAGCTGACCAAA
GTGAAATACGTGACCGAGGGAATGAGAAAGCCCGCCTTCCTGAGCGGCGAGCAGAAAAAAGCCATCGTGG
ACCTGCTGTTCAAGACCAACCGGAAAGTGACCGTGAAGCAGCTGAAAGAGGACTACTTCAAGAAAATCGA
GTGCTTCGACTCCGTGGAAATCTCCGGCGTGGAAGATCGGTTCAACGCCTCCCTGGGCACATACCACGAT
CTGCTGAAAATTATCAAGGACAAGGACTTCCTGGACAATGAGGAAAACGAGGACATTCTGGAAGATATCG
TGCTGACCCTGACACTGTTTGAGGACAGAGAGATGATCGAGGAACGGCTGAAAACCTATGCCCACCTGTT
CGACGACAAAGTGATGAAGCAGCTGAAGCGGCGGAGATACACCGGCTGGGGCAGGCTGAGCCGGAAGCTG
ATCAACGGCATCCGGGACAAGCAGTCCGGCAAGACAATCCTGGATTTCCTGAAGTCCGACGGCTTCGCCA
ACAGAAACTTCATGCAGCTGATCCACGACGACAGCCTGACCTTTAAAGAGGACATCCAGAAAGCCCAGGT
GTCCGGCCAGGGCGATAGCCTGCACGAGCACATTGCCAATCTGGCCGGCAGCCCCGCCATTAAGAAGGGC
ATCCTGCAGACAGTGAAGGTGGTGGACGAGCTCGTGAAAGTGATGGGCCGGCACAAGCCCGAGAACATCG
TGATCGAAATGGCCAGAGAGAACCAGACCACCCAGAAGGGACAGAAGAACAGCCGCGAGAGAATGAAGCG
GATCGAAGAGGGCATCAAAGAGCTGGGCAGCCAGATCCTGAAAGAACACCCCGTGGAAAACACCCAGCTG
CAGAACGAGAAGCTGTACCTGTACTACCTGCAGAATGGGCGGGATATGTACGTGGACCAGGAACTGGACA
TCAACCGGCTGTCCGACTACGATGTGGACGCTATCGTGCCTCAGAGCTTTCTGAAGGACGACTCCATCGA
TAACAAAGTGCTGACTCGGAGCGACAAGAACCGGGGCAAGAGCGACAACGTGCCCTCCGAAGAGGTCGTG
AAGAAGATGAAGAACTACTGGCGCCAGCTGCTGAATGCCAAGCTGATTACCCAGAGGAAGTTCGACAATC
TGACCAAGGCCGAGAGAGGCGGCCTGAGCGAACTGGATAAGGCCGGCTTCATCAAGAGACAGCTGGTGGA
AACCCGGCAGATCACAAAGCACGTGGCACAGATCCTGGACTCCCGGATGAACACTAAGTACGACGAGAAC
GACAAACTGATCCGGGAAGTGAAAGTGATCACCCTGAAGTCCAAGCTGGTGTCCGATTTCCGGAAGGATT
TCCAGTTTTACAAAGTGCGCGAGATCAACAACTACCACCACGCCCACGACGCCTACCTGAACGCCGTCGT
GGGAACCGCCCTGATCAAAAAGTACCCTAAGCTGGAAAGCGAGTTCGTGTACGGCGACTACAAGGTGTAC
GACGTGCGGAAGATGATCGCCAAGAGCGAGCAGGAAATCGGCAAGGCTACCGCCAAGTACTTCTTCTACA
GCAACATCATGAACTTTTTCAAGACCGAGATTACCCTGGCCAACGGCGAGATCCGGAAGCGGCCTCTGAT
CGAGACAAACGGCGAAACAGGCGAGATCGTGTGGGATAAGGGCCGGGACTTTGCCACCGTGCGGAAAGTG
CTGTCTATGCCCCAAGTGAATATCGTGAAAAAGACCGAGGTGCAGACAGGCGGCTTCAGCAAAGAGTCTA
TCCTGCCCAAGAGGAACAGCGACAAGCTGATCGCCAGAAAGAAGGACTGGGACCCTAAGAAGTACGGCGG
CTTCGACAGCCCCACCGTGGCCTATTCTGTGCTGGTGGTGGCCAAAGTGGAAAAGGGCAAGTCCAAGAAA
CTGAAGAGTGTGAAAGAGCTGCTGGGGATCACCATCATGGAAAGAAGCAGCTTCGAGAAGAATCCCATCG
ACTTTCTGGAAGCCAAGGGCTACAAAGAAGTGAAAAAGGACCTGATCATCAAGCTGCCTAAGTACTCCCT
GTTCGAGCTGGAAAACGGCCGGAAGAGAATGCTGGCCTCTGCCGGCGAACTGCAGAAGGGAAACGAACTG
GCCCTGCCCTCCAAATATGTGAACTTCCTGTACCTGGCCAGCCACTATGAGAAGCTGAAGGGCTCCCCCG
AGGATAATGAGCAGAAACAGCTGTTTGTGGAACAGCACAAACACTACCTGGACGAGATCATCGAGCAGAT
CAGCGAGTTCTCCAAGAGAGTGATCCTGGCCGACGCTAATCTGGACAAGGTGCTGAGCGCCTACAACAAG
CACAGAGACAAGCCTATCAGAGAGCAGGCCGAGAATATCATCCACCTGTTTACCCTGACCAGTCTGGGAG
CCCCTGCCGCCTTCAAGTACTTTGACACCACCATCGACCGGAAGAGGTACACCAGCACCAAAGAGGTGCT
GGACGCCACCCTGATCCACCAGAGCATCACCGGCCTGTACGAGACACGGATCGACCTGTCTCAGCTGGGA
GGCGACGCCTATCCCTATGACGTGCCCGATTATGCCAGCCTGGGCAGCGGCTCCCCCAAGAAAAAACGCA
AGGTGGAAGATCCTAAGAAAAAGCGGAAAGTGGACGGCATTGGTAGTGGGAGCAACGGCAGCAGCGGGGA
TCCGGCCGCAACAAACTTCTCTCTGCTGAAACAAGCCGGAGATGTCGAAGAGAATCCTGGACCGATGGCC
AAGCCTTTGTCTCAAGAAGAATCCACCCTCATTGAAAGAGCAACGGCTACAATCAACAGCATCCCCATCT
CTGAAGACTACAGCGTCGCCAGCGCAGCTCTCTCTAGCGACGGCCGCATCTTCACTGGTGTCAATGTATA
TCATTTTACTGGGGGACCTTGTGCAGAACTCGTGGTGCTGGGCACTGCTGCTGCTGCGGCAGCTGGCAAC
CTGACTTGTATCGTCGCGATCGGAAATGAGAACAGGGGCATCTTGAGCCCCTGCGGACGGTGCCGACAGG
TGCTTCTCGATCTGCATCCTGGGATCAAAGCCATAGTGAAGGACAGTGATGGACAGCCGACGGCAGTTGG
GATTCGTGAATTGCTGCCCTCTGGTTATGTGTGGGAGGGCTAAGAATTCGATATCAAGCTTATCGGTAAT
CAACCTCTGGATTACAAAATTTGTGAAAGATTGACTGGTATTCTTAACTATGTTGCTCCTTTTACGCTAT
GTGGATACGCTGCTTTAATGCCTTTGTATCATGCTATTGCTTCCCGTATGGCTTTCATTTTCTCCTCCTT
GTATAAATCCTGGTTGCTGTCTCTTTATGAGGAGTTGTGGCCCGTTGTCAGGCAACGTGGCGTGGTGTGC
ACTGTGTTTGCTGACGCAACCCCCACTGGTTGGGGCATTGCCACCACCTGTCAGCTCCTTTCCGGGACTT
TCGCTTTCCCCCTCCCTATTGCCACGGCGGAACTCATCGCCGCCTGCCTTGCCCGCTGCTGGACAGGGGC
TCGGCTGTTGGGCACTGACAATTCCGTGGTGTTGTCGGGGAAATCATCGTCCTTTCCTTGGCTGCTCGCC
TGTGTTGCCACCTGGATTCTGCGCGGGACGTCCTTCTGCTACGTCCCTTCGGCCCTCAATCCAGCGGACC
TTCCTTCCCGCGGCCTGCTGCCGGCTCTGCGGCCTCTTCCGCGTCTTCGCCTTCGCCCTCAGACGAGTCG
GATCTCCCTTTGGGCCGCCTCCCCGCGTCGACTTTAAGACCAATGACTTACAAGGCAGCTGTAGATCTTA
GCCACTTTTTAAAAGAAAAGGGGGGACTGGAAGGGCTAATTCACTCCCAACGAAGACAAGATCTGCTTTT
TGCTTGTACTGGGTCTCTCTGGTTAGACCAGATCTGAGCCTGGGAGCTCTCTGGCTAACTAGGGAACCCA
CTGCTTAAGCCTCAATAAAGCTTGCCTTGAGTGCTTCAAGTAGTGTGTGCCCGTCTGTTGTGTGACTCTG
GTAACTAGAGATCCCTCAGACCCTTTTAGTCAGTGTGGAAAATCTCTAGCAGGGCCCGTTTAAACCCGCT
GATCAGCCTCGACTGTGCCTTCTAGTTGCCAGCCATCTGTTGTTTGCCCCTCCCCCGTGCCTTCCTTGAC
CCTGGAAGGTGCCACTCCCACTGTCCTTTCCTAATAAAATGAGGAAATTGCATCGCATTGTCTGAGTAGG
TGTCATTCTATTCTGGGGGGTGGGGTGGGGCAGGACAGCAAGGGGGAGGATTGGGAAGACAATAGCAGGC
ATGCTGGGGATGCGGTGGGCTCTATGGCTTCTGAGGCGGAAAGAACCAGCTGGGGCTCTAGGGGGTATCC
CC
[124 nt withheld, positions 6793-6916]
C
[91 nt withheld, positions 6918-7008]
A
[49 nt withheld, positions 7010-7058]
CCTTTGACGTTGGAGTCCACGTTCTTT
[37 nt withheld, positions 7086-7122]
ACCCTATCTCGGTCTATTCTTTTGATTTATAAGGGATTTTGCCGATTTCGGCCTATTGGTTAAAAAATGA
GCTGATTTAACAAAAATTTAACGCGAATTAATTCTGTGGAATGTGTGTCAGTTAGGGTGTGGAAAGTCCC
CAGGCTCCCCAGCAGGCAGAAGTATGCAAAGCATGCATCTCAATTAGTCAGCAACCAGGTGTGGAAAGTC
CCCAGGCTCCCCAGCAGGCAGAAGTATGCAAAGCATGCATCTCAATTAGTCAGCAACCATAGTCCCGCCC
CTAACTCCGCCCATCCCGCCCCTAACTCCGCCCAGTTCCGCCCATTCTCCGCCCCATGGCTGACTAATTT
TTTTTATTTATGCAGAGGCCGAGGCCGCCTCTGCCTCTGAGCTATTCCAGAAGTAGTGAGGAGGCTTTTT
TGGAGGCCTAGGCTTTTGCAAAAAGCTCCCGGGAGCTTGTATATCCATTTTCGGATCTGATCAGCACGTG
TTGACAATTAATCATCGGCATAGTATATCGGCATAGTATAATACGACAAGGTGAGGAACTAAACCATGGC
CAAGTTGACCAGTGCCGTTCCGGTGCTCACCGCGCGCGACGTCGCCGGAGCGGTCGAGTTCTGGACCGAC
CGGCTCGGGTTCTCCCGGGACTTCGTGGAGGACGACTTCGCCGGTGTGGTCCGGGACGACGTGACCCTGT
TCATCAGCGCGGTCCAGGACCAGGTGGTGCCGGACAACACCCTGGCCTGGGTGTGGGTGCGCGGCCTGGA
CGAGCTGTACGCCGAGTGGTCGGAGGTCGTGTCCACGAACTTCCGGGACGCCTCCGGGCCGGCCATGACC
GAGATCGGCGAGCAGCCGTGGGGGCGGGAGTTCGCCCTGCGCGACCCGGCCGGCAACTGCGTGCACTTCG
TGGCCGAGGAGCAGGACTGACACGTGCTACGAGATTTCGATTCCACCGCCGCCTTCTATGAAAGGTTGGG
CTTCGGAATCGTTTTCCGGGACGCCGGCTGGATGATCCTCCAGCGCGGGGATCTCATGCTGGAGTTCTTC
GCCCACCCCAACTTGTTTATTGCAGCTTATAATGGTTACAAATAAAGCAATAGCATCACAAATTTCACAA
ATAAAGCATTTTTTTCACTGCATTCTAGTTGTGGTTTGTCCAAACTCATCAATGTATCTTATCATGTCTG
TATACCGTCGACCTCTAGCTAGAGCTTGGCGTAATCATGGTCATAGCTGTTTCCTGTGTGAAATTGTTAT
CCGCTCACAATTCCACACAACATACGAGCCGGAAGCATAAAGTGTAAAGCCTGGGGTGCCTAATGAGTGA
GCTAACTCACATTAATTGCGTTGCGCTCACTGCCCGCTTTCCAGTCGGGAAACCTGTCGTGCCAGCTGCA
TTAATGAATCGGCCAACGCGCGGGGAGAGGCGGTTTGCGTATTGGGCGCTCTTCCGCTTCCTCGCTCACT
GACTCGCTGCGCTCGGTCGTTCGGCTGCGGCGAGCGGTATCAGCTCACTCAAAGGCGGTAATACGGTTAT
CCACAGAATCAGGGGATAACGCAGGAAAGAACATGTGAGCAAAAGGCCAGCAAAAGGCCAGGAACCGTAA
AAAGGCCGCGTTGCTGGCGTTTTTCCATAGGCTCCGCCCCCCTGACGAGCATCACAAAAATCGACGCTCA
AGTCAGAGGTGGCGAAACCCGACAGGACTATAAAGATACCAGGCGTTTCCCCCTGGAAGCTCCCTCGTGC
GCTCTCCTGTTCCGACCCTGCCGCTTACCGGATACCTGTCCGCCTTTCTCCCTTCGGGAAGCGTGGCGCT
TTCTCATAGCTCACGCTGTAGGTATCTCAGTTCGGTGTAGGTCGTTCGCTCCAAGCTGGGCTGTGTGCAC
GAACCCCCCGTTCAGCCCGACCGCTGCGCCTTATCCGGTAACTATCGTCTTGAGTCCAACCCGGTAAGAC
ACGACTTATCGCCACTGGCAGCAGCCACTGGTAACAGGATTAGCAGAGCGAGGTATGTAGGCGGTGCTAC
AGAGTTCTTGAAGTGGTGGCCTAACTACGGCTACACTAGAAGAACAGTATTTGGTATCTGCGCTCTGCTG
AAGCCAGTTACCTTCGGAAAAAGAGTTGGTAGCTCTTGATCCGGCAAACAAACCACCGCTGGTAGCGGTG
GTTTTTTTGTTTGCAAGCAGCAGATTACGCGCAGAAAAAAAGGATCTCAAGAAGATCCTTTGATCTTTTC
TACGGGGTCTGACGCTCAGTGGAACGAAAACTCACGTTAAGGGATTTTGGTCATGAGATTATCAAAAAGG
ATCTTCACCTAGATCCTTTTAAATTAAAAATGAAGTTTTAAATCAATCTAAAGTATATATGAGTAAACTT
GGTCTGACAGTTACCAATGCTTAATCAGTGAGGCACCTATCTCAGCGATCTGTCTATTTCGTTCATCCAT
AGTTGCCTGACTCCCCGTCGTGTAGATAACTACGATACGGGAGGGCTTACCATCTGGCCCCAGTGCTGCA
ATGATACCGCGAGACCCACGCTCACCGGCTCCAGATTTATCAGCAATAAACCAGCCAGCCGGAAGGGCCG
AGCGCAGAAGTGGTCCTGCAACTTTATCCGCCTCCATCCAGTCTATTAATTGTTGCCGGGAAGCTAGAGT
AAGTAGTTCGCCAGTTAATAGTTTGCGCAACGTTGTTGCCATTGCTACAGGCATCGTGGTGTCACGCTCG
TCGTTTGGTATGGCTTCATTCAGCTCCGGTTCCCAACGATCAAGGCGAGTTACATGATCCCCCATGTTGT
GCAAAAAAGCGGTTAGCTCCTTCGGTCCTCCGATCGTTGTCAGAAGTAAGTTGGCCGCAGTGTTATCACT
CATGGTTATGGCAGCACTGCATAATTCTCTTACTGTCATGCCATCCGTAAGATGCTTTTCTGTGACTGGT
GAGTACTCAACCAAGTCATTCTGAGAATAGTGTATGCGGCGACCGAGTTGCTCTTGCCCGGCGTCAATAC
GGGATAATACCGCGCCACATAGCAGAACTTTAAAAGTGCTCATCATTGGAAAACGTTCTTCGGGGCGAAA
ACTCTCAAGGATCTTACCGCTGTTGAGATCCAGTTCGATGTAACCCACTCGTGCACCCAACTGATCTTCA
GCATCTTTTACTTTCACCAGCGTTTCTGGGTGAGCAAAAACAGGAAGGCAAAATGCCGCAAAAAAGGGAA
TAAGGGCGACACGGAAATGTTGAATACTCATACTCTTCCTTTTTCAATATTATTGAAGCATTTATCAGGG
TTATTGTCTCATGAGCGGATACATATTTGAATGTATTTAGAAAAATAAACAAATAGGGGTTCCGCGCACA
TTTCCCCGAAAAGTGCCACCTGACGTCGACGGATCGGGAGATCTCCCGATCCCCTATGGTGCACTCTCAG
TACAATCTGCTCTGATGCCGCATAGTTAAGCCAGTATCTGCTCCCTGCTTGTGTGTTGGAGGTCGCTGAG
TAGTGCGCGAGCAAAATTTAAGCTACAACAAGGCAAGGCTTGACCGACAATTGCATGAAGAATCTGCTTA
GGGTTAGGCGTTTTGCGCTGCTTCGCGATGTACGGGCCAGATATACGCGTTGACATTGATTATTGACTAG
TTATTAATAGTAATCAATTACGGGGTCATTAGTTCATAGCCCATATATGGAGTTCCGCGTTACATAACTT
ACGGTAAATGGCCCGCCTGGCTGACCGCCCAACGACCCCCGCCCATTGACGTCAATAATGACGTATGTTC
CCATAGTAACGCCAATAGGGACTTTCCATTGACGTCAATGGGTGGAGTATTTACGGTAAACTGCCCACTT
GGCAGTACATCAAGTGTATCATATGCCAAGTACGCCCCCTATTGACGTCAATGACGGTAAATGGCCCGCC
TGGCATTATGCCCAGTACATGACCTTATGGGACTTTCCTACTTGGCAGTACATCTACGTATTAGTCATCG
CTATTACCATGGTGATGCGGTTTTGGCAGTACATCAATGGGCGTGGATAGCGGTTTGACTCACGGGGATT
TCCAAGTCTCCACCCCATTGACGTCAATGGGAGTTTGTTTTGGCACCAAAATCAACGGGACTTTCCAAAA
TGTCGTAACAACTCCGCCCCATTGACGCAAATGGGCGGTAGGCGTGTACGGTGGGAGGTCTATATAAGCA
GCGCGTTTTGCCTGTACTGGGTCTCTCTGGTTAGACCAGATCTGAGCCTGGGAGCTCTCTGGCTAACTAG
GGAACCCACTGCTTAAGCCTCAATAAAGCTTGCCTTGAGTGCTTCAAGTAGTGTGTGCCCGTCTGTTGTG
TGACTCTGGTAACTAGAGATCCCTCAGACCCTTTTAGTCAGTGTGGAAAATCTCTAGCAGTGGCGCCCGA
ACAGGGACTTGAAAGCGAAAGGGAAACCAGAGGAGCTCTCTCGACGCAGGACTCGGCTTGCTGAAGCGCG
CACGGCAAGAGGCGAGGGGCGGCGACTGGTGAGTACGCCAAAAATTTTGACTAGCGGAGGCTAGAAGGAG
AGAGATGGGTGCGAGAGCGTCAGTATTAAGCGGGGGAGAATTAGATCGCGATGGGAAAAAATTCGGTTAA
GGCCAGGGGGAAAGAAAAAATATAAATTAAAACATATAGTATGGGCAAGCAGGGAGCTAGAACGATTCGC
AGTTAATCCTGGCCTGTTAGAAACATCAGAAGGCTGTAGACAAATACTGGGACAGCTACAACCATCCCTT
CAGACAGGATCAGAAGAACTTAGATCATTATATAATACAGTAGCAACCCTCTATTGTGTGCATCAAAGGA
TAGAGATAAAAGACACCAAGGAAGCTTTAGACAAGATAGAGGAAGAGCAAAACAAAAGTAAGACCACCGC
ACAGCAAGCGGCCGCTGATCTTCAGACCTGGAGGAGGAGATATGAGGGACAATTGGAGAAGTGAATTATA
TAAATATAAAGTAGTAAAAATTGAACCATTAGGAGTAGCACCCACCAAGGCAAAGAGAAGAGTGGTGCAG
AGAGAAAAAAGAGCAGTGGGAATAGGAGCTTTGTTCCTTGGGTTCTTGGGAGCAGCAGGAAGCACTATGG
GCGCAGCGTCAATGACGCTGACGGTACAGGCCAGACAATTATTGTCTGGTATAGTGCAGCAGCAGAACAA
TTTGCTGAGGGCTATTGAGGCGCAACAGCATCTGTTGCAACTCACAGTCTGGGGCATCAAGCAGCTCCAG
GCAAGAATCCTGGCTGTGGAAAGATACCTAAAGGATCAACAGCTCCTGGGGATTTGGGGTTGCTCTGGAA
AACTCATTTGCACCACTGCTGTGCCTTGGAATGCTAGTTGGAGTAATAAATCTCTGGAACAGATTTGGAA
TCACACGACCTGGATGGAGTGGGACAGAGAAATTAACAATTACACAAGCTTAATACACTCCTTAATTGAA
GAATCGCAAAACCAGCAAGAAAAGAATGAACAAGAATTATTGGAATTAGATAAATGGGCAAGTTTGTGGA
ATTGGTTTAACATAACAAATTGGCTGTGGTATATAAAATTATTCATAATGATAGTAGGAGGCTTGGTAGG
TTTAAGAATAGTTTTTGCTGTACTTTCTATAGTGAATAGAGTTAGGCAGGGATATTCACCATTATCGTTT
CAGACCCACCTCCCAACCCCGAGGGGACCCGACAGGCCCGAAGGAATAGAAGAAGAAGGTGGAGAGAGAG
ACAGAGACAGATCCATTCGATTAGTGAACGGATCGGCACTGCGTGCGCCAATTCTGCAGACAAATGGCAG
TATTCATCCACAATTTTAAAAGAAAAGGGGGGATTGGGGGGTACAGTGCAGGGGAAAGAATAGTAGACAT
AATAGCAACAGACATACAAACTAAAGAATTACAAAAACAAATTACAAAAATTCAAAATTTTCGGGTTTAT
TACAGGGACAGCAGAGATCCAGTTTGGTTAATTAAGGTACCGAGGGCCTATTTCCCATGATTCCTTCATA
TTTGCATATACGATACAAGGCTGTTAGAGAGATAATTAGAATTAATTTGACTGTAAACACAAAGATATTA
GTACAAAATACGTGACGTAGAAAGTAATAATTTCTTGGGTAGTTTGCAGTTTTAAAATTATGTTTTAAAA
TGGACTATCATATGCTTACCGTAACTTGAAAGTATTTCGATTTCTTGGCTTTATATATCTTGTGGAAAGG
ACGAAACACCGTTCCAGGCCGGTCAGCTGG
Features (pLannotate 1.2.2; 34 found; start..end, strand, type, name):
      1..76      +  misc_RNA       gRNA scaffold: guide RNA scaffold for the Streptococcus pyogenes CRISPR/Cas9 system
    107..617     +  promoter       hPGK promoter: human phosphoglycerate kinase 1 promoter
    666..851     +  CDS            KRAB: Krüppel-associated box (KRAB) transcriptional repression domain from the human zinc finger protein ZNF10 (Margolin et al., 1994)
    873..4976    +  CDS            Cas9: Cas9 (Csn1) endonuclease from the Streptococcus pyogenes Type II CRISPR/Cas system generates RNA-guided double strand breaks in DNA
   5175..5573    +  CDS            BSD: blasticidin S deaminase; Aspergillus terreus BSD; confers resistance to blasticidin
   5574..5595    +  misc_feature   MCS (fragment): pBluescript multiple cloning site
   5598..6186    +  misc_feature   WPRE: woodchuck hepatitis virus posttranscriptional regulatory element
   6237..6256    +  misc_feature   cPPT/CTS (fragment): central polypurine tract and central termination sequence of HIV-1
   6258..6491    +  LTR            3' LTR (ΔU3): self-inactivating 3' long terminal repeat (LTR) from HIV-1
   6523..6747    +  polyA_signal   bGH poly(A) signal: bovine growth hormone polyadenylation signal
   6751..6772    +  promoter       SV40 promoter (fragment): SV40 enhancer and early promoter
   6793..7221    +  rep_origin     f1 ori (sequence partly withheld): f1 bacteriophage origin of replication; arrow indicates direction of (+) strand synthesis
   7235..7564    +  promoter       SV40 promoter: SV40 enhancer and early promoter
   7612..7659    +  promoter       EM7 promoter: synthetic bacterial promoter&nbsp
   7678..8052    +  CDS            BleoR: antibiotic-binding protein; Sh ble from Streptoalloteichus hindustanus; confers resistance to bleomycin, phleomycin, and Zeocin™
   8062..8187    +  CDS            ble (fragment): BLE_KLEPN - Experimental evidence at protein level: Swiss-Prot protein existence level 1. Binding protein with a strong affinity to the bleomycin family of antibiotics. Binds to CL990; an antimitotic-antibiotic compound. From Klebsiella pneumoniae.
   8182..8303    +  polyA_signal   SV40 poly(A) signal: SV40 polyadenylation signal
   8374..8396    -  protein_bind   lac operator (fragment): The lac repressor binds to the lac operator to inhibit transcription in E. coli. This inhibition can be relieved by adding lactose or isopropyl-β-D-thiogalactopyranoside (IPTG). lac repressor encoded by lacI
   8400..8430    -  promoter       lac promoter: promoter for the E. coli lac operon
   8445..8466    -  protein_bind   CAP binding site: CAP binding activates transcription in the presence of cAMP. E. coli catabolite activator protein
   8479..8571    -  CDS            lacI (fragment): lac repressor; lacI; The lac repressor binds to the lac operator to inhibit transcription in E. coli. This inhibition can be relieved by adding lactose or isopropyl-β-D-thiogalactopyranoside (IPTG).
   8754..9342    -  rep_origin     ori: high-copy-number ColE1/pMB1/pBR322/pUC origin of replication
   9513..10373   -  CDS            AmpR: β-lactamase; bla; confers resistance to ampicillin, carbenicillin, and related antibiotics
  10374..10478   -  promoter       AmpR promoter: bla
  10537..10589   -  misc_feature   bom (fragment): basis of mobility region from pBR322
  10744..11123   +  enhancer       CMV enhancer: human cytomegalovirus immediate early enhancer
  11124..11323   +  promoter       CMV promoter: human cytomegalovirus (CMV) immediate early promoter
  11341..11521   +  LTR            5' LTR (truncated): truncated 5' long terminal repeat (LTR) from HIV-1
  11568..11693   +  misc_feature   HIV-1 Ψ: packaging signal of human immunodeficiency virus type 1
  11677..12040   +  CDS            HIV-1 gag (fragment): gag protein from human immunodeficiency virus 1; gag
  12186..12419   +  misc_feature   RRE: The Rev response element (RRE) of HIV-1 allows for Rev-dependent mRNA export from the nucleus to the cytoplasm.
  12796..12896   +  CDS            Rev (fragment): human immunodeficiency virus 1 (HIV-1) Rev protein; rev; enhances nuclear export of unspliced and incompletely spliced viral mRNAs
  12946..13063   +  misc_feature   cPPT/CTS: central polypurine tract and central termination sequence of HIV-1
  13114..13354   +  promoter       U6 promoter: RNA polymerase III promoter for human U6 snRNA
