[The description below was written by a language model from this plasmid's Addgene catalogue record and pLannotate feature annotations shown in this document.]
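Description:
Lenti-(BB)-hPGK-KRAB-dCas9-P2A-BlastR ZFAND3-guide1 is an all-in-one lentiviral CRISPR interference plasmid of about 13.4 kb, built to repress the human ZFAND3 gene in mammalian cells. It derives from the empty Lenti-(BB)-hPGK-KRAB-dCas9-P2A-BlastR backbone, into which a single ZFAND3-targeting spacer was cloned by restriction cloning that destroyed the sites. In bacteria it replicates from a high-copy ColE1/pUC-type origin and is selected with ampicillin (AmpR). The backbone also carries an f1 origin and an SV40/EM7-driven BleoR cassette that lies outside the viral genome.

The transfer cassette is a third-generation, self-inactivating design. A CMV enhancer/promoter fused to a truncated HIV-1 5' LTR drives genomic RNA production in packaging cells, followed by the Ψ packaging signal, a gag fragment, the RRE for Rev-dependent export and the cPPT/CTS. It ends in a ΔU3 3' LTR with a downstream bGH polyadenylation signal.

Two expression units sit inside. A human U6 Pol III promoter transcribes the guide, whose spacer is joined to the S. pyogenes gRNA scaffold; this unit spans the numbering origin of the circular map. The hPGK promoter drives a single open reading frame encoding the ZNF10 KRAB repression domain fused to Cas9. The feature table labels this simply as Cas9, but the record states it is catalytically inactive. It is linked through a P2A peptide to blasticidin S deaminase, with a WPRE to enhance expression. The record also lists a C-terminal HA tag, which is not annotated. Transduced cells can be selected with blasticidin, and the guide directs KRAB-dCas9 to its target for transcriptional silencing. The associated publication concerns chromatin architecture in human pancreatic islets and type 2 diabetes genetics.
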