Addgene plasmid #125456: Lenti-(BB)-hPGK-KRAB-dCas9-P2A-BlastR ZFAND3-guide1
Purpose: CRISPR-mediated repression of ZFAND3. KRAB domain and Catalytically inactive Cas9 from S. pyogenes with 2A-BlastR under the hPGK promoter.
Depositing lab: Jorge Ferrer. Depositing organization: Imperial College London. Publication: Human pancreatic islet three-dimensional chromatin architecture provides insights into the genetics of type 2 diabetes. Miguel-Escalada I, Bonas-Guarch S, Cebola I, Ponsa-Cobas J, Mendieta-Esteban J, Atla G, Javierre BM, Rolando DMY, Farabella I, Morgan CC, Garcia-Hurtado J, Beucher A, Moran I, Pasquali L, Ramos-Rodriguez M, Appel EVR, Linneberg A, Gjesing AP, Witte DR, Pedersen O, Grarup N, Ravassard P, Torrents D, Mercader JM, Piemonti L, Berney T, de Koning EJP, Kerr-Conte J, Pattou F, Fedko IO, Groop L, Prokopenko I, Hansen T, Marti-Renom MA, Fraser P, Ferrer J. Nat Genet. 2019 Jun 28. pii: 10.1038/s41588-019-0457-0. doi: 10.1038/s41588-019-0457-0. PubMed 31253982.
Backbone
  Vector backbone: Lenti-(BB)-hPGK-KRAB-dCas9-P2A-BlastR
  Backbone manufacturer: Jorge Ferrer (Addgene #118155)
  Vector type: Mammalian Expression, Lentiviral, CRISPR
  Selectable markers: Blasticidin
Growth in bacteria
  Bacterial resistance: Ampicillin, 100 μg/mL
  Growth temperature: 37°C
  Growth strain: Stbl3
  Copy number: High Copy
Gene/Insert
  Gene/Insert name: KRAB-dCas9-2A-BlastR
  gRNA/shRNA sequence: TTCCAGGCCGGTCAGCTGG
  Species: H. sapiens (human)
  Promoter: hPGK and U6
  Tag / fusion protein: HA (C terminal on backbone)
  Cloning method: Restriction Enzyme; 5′ cloning site Unknown (destroyed during cloning); 3′ cloning site Unknown (destroyed during cloning)
  Sequencing primers: 5′ GATCCGCCACCATGGATGC
Terms and licenses: Academic/Nonprofit Terms; Industry Terms: Not Available to Industry
How to cite: Lenti-(BB)-hPGK-KRAB-dCas9-P2A-BlastR ZFAND3-guide1 was a gift from Jorge Ferrer (Addgene plasmid # 125456 ; http://n2t.net/addgene:125456 ; RRID:Addgene_125456)
