>Addgene plasmid #125456 | Lenti-(BB)-hPGK-KRAB-dCas9-P2A-BlastR ZFAND3-guide1 | depositor partial sequence | sequence record 240090 | Guide RNA, gRNA scaffold
NNNNNNNNNNNNNGNNGTTTNNNNNTATNTTTTAAAATGGACTATCATATGCTTACCGTAACTTGAAAGT
ATTTCGATTTCTTGGCTTTATATATCTTGTGGAAAGGACGAAACACCGTTCCAGGCCGGTCAGCTGGGTT
TTAGAGCTAGAAATAGCAAGTTAAAATAAGGCTAGTCCGTTATCAACTTGAAAAAGTGGCACCGAGTCGG
TGCTTTTTTGAATTCGCTAGCTAGGTCTTGAAAGGGGTTGGGGTTGCGCCTTTTCCAAGGCAGCCCTGGG
TTTGCGCAGGGACGCGGCTGCTCTGGGCGTGGTTCCGGGAAACGCAGCGGCGCCGACCCTGGGTCTCGCA
CATTCTTCACGTCCGTTCGCAGCGTCACCCGGATCTTCGCCGCTACCCTTGTGGGCCCCCCGGCGACGCT
TCCTGCTCCGCCCCTAAGTCGGGAAGGTTCCTTGCGGTTCGCGGCGTGCCGGACGTGACAAACGGAAGCC
GCACGTCTCACTAGTACCCTCGCAGACGGACAGCGCCAGGGAGCAATGGCAGCGCGCCGACCGCGATGGG
CTGTGGCCAATAGCGGCTGCTCAGCAGGGCGCGCCGAGAGCAGCGGCCGGGAAGGGGCGGTGCGGGAGGC
GGGGTGTGGNNCGNNANNGNGNNNCCNGNNCCAGNNNNNNNNNNNNNNNNNTNNNNNNNNNNNCNNGAAN
CNNNNNNNNNNNNNNNNNNNNNNNNNNNNNNNCTCNNANCNCTCTCNNNANNNNNNNGNNCCNNCNNNNN
GNNNNNNNNNNNNNNANNNG
